Addgene plasmid #185165: pST_Q3YMR1_CRAPL (pBS0304)
Purpose: For the mammalian expression of the resurrection plant (Craterostigma plantagineum) protein Q3YMR1_CRAPL. This is one of the top performing targets in our apoptosis assay (it protected from apoptosis).
Depositing lab: Pamela Silver. Depositing organization: Harvard Medical School. Publication: Natural and Designed Proteins Inspired by Extremotolerant Organisms Can Form Condensates and Attenuate Apoptosis in Human Cells. Veling MT, Nguyen DT, Thadani NN, Oster ME, Rollins NJ, Brock KP, Bethel NP, Lim S, Baker D, Way JC, Marks DS, Chang RL, Silver PA. ACS Synth Biol. 2022 Mar 18;11(3):1292-1302. doi: 10.1021/acssynbio.1c00572. Epub 2022 Feb 18. PubMed 35176859.
Backbone
  Vector backbone: YK 02
  Vector type: Mammalian Expression
Growth in bacteria
  Bacterial resistance: Ampicillin, 100 μg/mL
  Growth temperature: 37°C
  Growth strain: DH5alpha
  Copy number: High Copy
Gene/Insert
  Gene/Insert name: Q3YMR1_CRAPL
  Species: C. plantagineum
  Insert size (bp): 372
  Cloning method: Gibson Cloning
Terms and licenses: Academic/Nonprofit Terms; Industry Terms: Not Available to Industry
Depositor comments: This is one of the top performing targets in our apoptosis assay (it protected from apoptosis). See supplemental table 2 in our paper to see its performance in our assay. The negative control for this assay is pSecTag2 B which can be obtained from Thermo here https://www.thermofisher.com/order/catalog/product/V90020
How to cite: pST_Q3YMR1_CRAPL (pBS0304) was a gift from Pamela Silver (Addgene plasmid # 185165 ; http://n2t.net/addgene:185165 ; RRID:Addgene_185165)
