[The description below was written by a language model from this plasmid's Addgene catalogue record and pLannotate feature annotations shown in this document.]
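Description:
pST_Q3YMR1_CRAPL (pBS0304) is a mammalian expression plasmid of about 5.3 kb, built on a backbone recorded as YK 02, that carries a 372 bp coding insert for the protein Q3YMR1_CRAPL from the resurrection plant Craterostigma plantagineum. It is propagated in E. coli as a high-copy plasmid through a ColE1/pUC-type origin and selected with ampicillin via the β-lactamase gene and its native promoter. An f1 phage origin is also present, along with remnants of lac regulatory sequence and a bom fragment that are typical backbone carry-over.

The feature table does not annotate the insert itself, but its position can be inferred: the unannotated stretch lies between the human CMV immediate-early enhancer/promoter (followed by a T7 promoter) and the bovine growth hormone polyadenylation signal. A partial match to a FLAG epitope sits at the 3′ end of this region, just upstream of the poly(A) signal, suggesting a C-terminal tag, although the catalogue fields list no tag. The short hits to an HIV-1 LTR and to an additional SV40 promoter are small fragments and probably not functional elements. A second cassette places the Sh ble gene (BleoR) under tandem SV40 early and EM7 promoters with an SV40 poly(A) signal, an arrangement that allows Zeocin-family selection in both mammalian cells and bacteria.

The depositors used the plasmid to express this extremotolerance-associated plant protein in human cells. They report it as one of the top performers in their apoptosis assay, where it protected cells from apoptosis, with the empty pSecTag2 B vector as the negative control.
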