Features (pLannotate 1.2.2; 21 found; start..end, strand, type, name):
     19..71      -  misc_feature   bom (fragment): basis of mobility region from pBR322
    226..605     +  enhancer       CMV enhancer: human cytomegalovirus immediate early enhancer
    606..809     +  promoter       CMV promoter: human cytomegalovirus (CMV) immediate early promoter
    805..838     +  LTR            5' LTR (truncated) (fragment): truncated 5' long terminal repeat (LTR) from HIV-1
    854..872     +  promoter       T7 promoter: promoter for bacteriophage T7 RNA polymerase
   1244..1264    +  CDS            FLAG (fragment): FLAG® epitope tag, followed by an enterokinase cleavage site
   1287..1511    +  polyA_signal   bGH poly(A) signal: bovine growth hormone polyadenylation signal
   1515..1536    +  promoter       SV40 promoter (fragment): SV40 enhancer and early promoter
   1557..1985    +  rep_origin     f1 ori (sequence partly withheld): f1 bacteriophage origin of replication; arrow indicates direction of (+) strand synthesis
   1999..2328    +  promoter       SV40 promoter: SV40 enhancer and early promoter
   2376..2423    +  promoter       EM7 promoter: synthetic bacterial promoter&nbsp
   2442..2816    +  CDS            BleoR: antibiotic-binding protein; Sh ble from Streptoalloteichus hindustanus; confers resistance to bleomycin, phleomycin, and Zeocin™
   2826..2951    +  CDS            ble (fragment): BLE_KLEPN - Experimental evidence at protein level: Swiss-Prot protein existence level 1. Binding protein with a strong affinity to the bleomycin family of antibiotics. Binds to CL990; an antimitotic-antibiotic compound. From Klebsiella pneumoniae.
   2946..3067    +  polyA_signal   SV40 poly(A) signal: SV40 polyadenylation signal
   3140..3156    -  protein_bind   lac operator: The lac repressor binds to the lac operator to inhibit transcription in E. coli. This inhibition can be relieved by adding lactose or isopropyl-β-D-thiogalactopyranoside (IPTG). lac repressor encoded by lacI
   3164..3194    -  promoter       lac promoter: promoter for the E. coli lac operon
   3209..3230    -  protein_bind   CAP binding site: CAP binding activates transcription in the presence of cAMP. E. coli catabolite activator protein
   3243..3335    -  CDS            lacI (fragment): lac repressor; lacI; The lac repressor binds to the lac operator to inhibit transcription in E. coli. This inhibition can be relieved by adding lactose or isopropyl-β-D-thiogalactopyranoside (IPTG).
   3518..4106    -  rep_origin     ori: high-copy-number ColE1/pMB1/pBR322/pUC origin of replication
   4277..5137    -  CDS            AmpR: β-lactamase; bla; confers resistance to ampicillin, carbenicillin, and related antibiotics
   5138..5242    -  promoter       AmpR promoter: bla
>Addgene plasmid #185165 | pST_Q3YMR1_CRAPL (pBS0304) | addgene full sequence | sequence record 366741 | Addgene NGS Result
GGAGATCTCCCGATCCCCTATGGTGCACTCTCAGTACAATCTGCTCTGATGCCGCATAGTTAAGCCAGTA
TCTGCTCCCTGCTTGTGTGTTGGAGGTCGCTGAGTAGTGCGCGAGCAAAATTTAAGCTACAACAAGGCAA
GGCTTGACCGACAATTGCATGAAGAATCTGCTTAGGGTTAGGCGTTTTGCGCTGCTTCGCGATGTACGGG
CCAGATATACGCGTTGACATTGATTATTGACTAGTTATTAATAGTAATCAATTACGGGGTCATTAGTTCA
TAGCCCATATATGGAGTTCCGCGTTACATAACTTACGGTAAATGGCCCGCCTGGCTGACCGCCCAACGAC
CCCCGCCCATTGACGTCAATAATGACGTATGTTCCCATAGTAACGCCAATAGGGACTTTCCATTGACGTC
AATGGGTGGAGTATTTACGGTAAACTGCCCACTTGGCAGTACATCAAGTGTATCATATGCCAAGTACGCC
CCCTATTGACGTCAATGACGGTAAATGGCCCGCCTGGCATTATGCCCAGTACATGACCTTATGGGACTTT
CCTACTTGGCAGTACATCTACGTATTAGTCATCGCTATTACCATGGTGATGCGGTTTTGGCAGTACATCA
ATGGGCGTGGATAGCGGTTTGACTCACGGGGATTTCCAAGTCTCCACCCCATTGACGTCAATGGGAGTTT
GTTTTGGCACCAAAATCAACGGGACTTTCCAAAATGTCGTAACAACTCCGCCCCATTGACGCAAATGGGC
GGTAGGCGTGTACGGTGGGAGGTCTATATAAGCAGAGCTCTCTGGCTAACTAGAGAACCCACTGCTTACT
GGCTTATCGAAATTAATACGACTCACTATAGGGAGACCCAAGCTGGCTAGCCACCATGCAGACCGCCAAG
CAGAAAGTGTCTGACGCCGCCGCCTCTGCCCAGCAGAACGTGGATAAGATCAGAGCTAAAGCCCAGGAGA
AGGCTGACAAGACAGATGCCAGAACCTCTGAGGAGAAGGAGATGGCCCATGAGAGAAAGGAAATTTCTGA
GGCCGAGGCTAAGATGAAGAAGCACCAGTCTAAAGCCCAGAACGTGGACAAAAAAGCCCACAGCCACCAG
CAGCCCCCTTTGGGAGCTGCCGCTCCCCCTACAGATGGAGGAGTGACACCTACACCTAGCCCTGCTGCCG
GCGGACAGTACCCTGGCGGAGCCGGCTCACATGTGATGTAAGGATCTGGGGACTACAAGGACGACGACGA
CAAGTGAACCCGCTGATCAGCCTCGACTGTGCCTTCTAGTTGCCAGCCATCTGTTGTTTGCCCCTCCCCC
GTGCCTTCCTTGACCCTGGAAGGTGCCACTCCCACTGTCCTTTCCTAATAAAATGAGGAAATTGCATCGC
ATTGTCTGAGTAGGTGTCATTCTATTCTGGGGGGTGGGGTGGGGCAGGACAGCAAGGGGGAGGATTGGGA
AGACAATAGCAGGCATGCTGGGGATGCGGTGGGCTCTATGGCTTCTGAGGCGGAAAGAACCAGCTGGGGC
TCTAGGGGGTATCCCC
[124 nt withheld, positions 1557-1680]
C
[91 nt withheld, positions 1682-1772]
A
[49 nt withheld, positions 1774-1822]
CCTTTGACGTTGGAGTCCACGTTCTTT
[37 nt withheld, positions 1850-1886]
ACCCTATCTCGGTCTATTCTTTTGATTTATAAGGGATTTTGCCGATTTCGGCCTATTGGTTAAAAAATGA
GCTGATTTAACAAAAATTTAACGCGAATTAATTCTGTGGAATGTGTGTCAGTTAGGGTGTGGAAAGTCCC
CAGGCTCCCCAGCAGGCAGAAGTATGCAAAGCATGCATCTCAATTAGTCAGCAACCAGGTGTGGAAAGTC
CCCAGGCTCCCCAGCAGGCAGAAGTATGCAAAGCATGCATCTCAATTAGTCAGCAACCATAGTCCCGCCC
CTAACTCCGCCCATCCCGCCCCTAACTCCGCCCAGTTCCGCCCATTCTCCGCCCCATGGCTGACTAATTT
TTTTTATTTATGCAGAGGCCGAGGCCGCCTCTGCCTCTGAGCTATTCCAGAAGTAGTGAGGAGGCTTTTT
TGGAGGCCTAGGCTTTTGCAAAAAGCTCCCGGGAGCTTGTATATCCATTTTCGGATCTGATCAGCACGTG
TTGACAATTAATCATCGGCATAGTATATCGGCATAGTATAATACGACAAGGTGAGGAACTAAACCATGGC
CAAGTTGACCAGTGCCGTTCCGGTGCTCACCGCGCGCGACGTCGCCGGAGCGGTCGAGTTCTGGACCGAC
CGGCTCGGGTTCTCCCGGGACTTCGTGGAGGACGACTTCGCCGGTGTGGTCCGGGACGACGTGACCCTGT
TCATCAGCGCGGTCCAGGACCAGGTGGTGCCGGACAACACCCTGGCCTGGGTGTGGGTGCGCGGCCTGGA
CGAGCTGTACGCCGAGTGGTCGGAGGTCGTGTCCACGAACTTCCGGGACGCCTCCGGGCCGGCCATGACC
GAGATCGGCGAGCAGCCGTGGGGGCGGGAGTTCGCCCTGCGCGACCCGGCCGGCAACTGCGTGCACTTCG
TGGCCGAGGAGCAGGACTGACACGTGCTACGAGATTTCGATTCCACCGCCGCCTTCTATGAAAGGTTGGG
CTTCGGAATCGTTTTCCGGGACGCCGGCTGGATGATCCTCCAGCGCGGGGATCTCATGCTGGAGTTCTTC
GCCCACCCCAACTTGTTTATTGCAGCTTATAATGGTTACAAATAAAGCAATAGCATCACAAATTTCACAA
ATAAAGCATTTTTTTCACTGCATTCTAGTTGTGGTTTGTCCAAACTCATCAATGTATCTTATCATGTCTG
TATACCGTCGACCTCTAGCTAGAGCTTGGCGTAATCATGGTCATAGCTGTTTCCTGTGTGAAATTGTTAT
CCGCTCACAATTCCACACAACATACGAGCCGGAAGCATAAAGTGTAAAGCCTGGGGTGCCTAATGAGTGA
GCTAACTTACATTAATTGCGTTGCGCTCACTGCCCGCTTTCCAGTCGGGAAACCTGTCGTGCCAGCTGCA
TTAATGAATCGGCCAACGCGCGGGGAGAGGCGGTTTGCGTATTGGGCGCTCTTCCGCTTCCTCGCTCACT
GACTCGCTGCGCTCGGTCGTTCGGCTGCGGCGAGCGGTATCAGCTCACTCAAAGGCGGTAATACGGTTAT
CCACAGAATCAGGGGATAACGCAGGAAAGAACATGTGAGCAAAAGGCCAGCAAAAGGCCAGGAACCGTAA
AAAGGCCGCGTTGCTGGCGTTTTTCCATAGGCTCCGCCCCCCTGACGAGCATCACAAAAATCGACGCTCA
AGTCAGAGGTGGCGAAACCCGACAGGACTATAAAGATACCAGGCGTTTCCCCCTGGAAGCTCCCTCGTGC
GCTCTCCTGTTCCGACCCTGCCGCTTACCGGATACCTGTCCGCCTTTCTCCCTTCGGGAAGCGTGGCGCT
TTCTCATAGCTCACGCTGTAGGTATCTCAGTTCGGTGTAGGTCGTTCGCTCCAAGCTGGGCTGTGTGCAC
GAACCCCCCGTTCAGCCCGACCGCTGCGCCTTATCCGGTAACTATCGTCTTGAGTCCAACCCGGTAAGAC
ACGACTTATCGCCACTGGCAGCAGCCACTGGTAACAGGATTAGCAGAGCGAGGTATGTAGGCGGTGCTAC
AGAGTTCTTGAAGTGGTGGCCTAACTACGGCTACACTAGAAGAACAGTATTTGGTATCTGCGCTCTGCTG
AAGCCAGTTACCTTCGGAAAAAGAGTTGGTAGCTCTTGATCCGGCAAACAAACCACCGCTGGTAGCGGTG
GTTTTTTTGTTTGCAAGCAGCAGATTACGCGCAGAAAAAAAGGATCTCAAGAAGATCCTTTGATCTTTTC
TACGGGGTCTGACGCTCAGTGGAACGAAAACTCACGTTAAGGGATTTTGGTCATGAGATTATCAAAAAGG
ATCTTCACCTAGATCCTTTTAAATTAAAAATGAAGTTTTAAATCAATCTAAAGTATATATGAGTAAACTT
GGTCTGACAGTTACCAATGCTTAATCAGTGAGGCACCTATCTCAGCGATCTGTCTATTTCGTTCATCCAT
AGTTGCCTGACTCCCCGTCGTGTAGATAACTACGATACGGGAGGGCTTACCATCTGGCCCCAGTGCTGCA
ATGATACCGCGAGACCCACGCTCACCGGCTCCAGATTTATCAGCAATAAACCAGCCAGCCGGAAGGGCCG
AGCGCAGAAGTGGTCCTGCAACTTTATCCGCCTCCATCCAGTCTATTAATTGTTGCCGGGAAGCTAGAGT
AAGTAGTTCGCCAGTTAATAGTTTGCGCAACGTTGTTGCCATTGCTACAGGCATCGTGGTGTCACGCTCG
TCGTTTGGTATGGCTTCATTCAGCTCCGGTTCCCAACGATCAAGGCGAGTTACATGATCCCCCATGTTGT
GCAAAAAAGCGGTTAGCTCCTTCGGTCCTCCGATCGTTGTCAGAAGTAAGTTGGCCGCAGTGTTATCACT
CATGGTTATGGCAGCACTGCATAATTCTCTTACTGTCATGCCATCCGTAAGATGCTTTTCTGTGACTGGT
GAGTACTCAACCAAGTCATTCTGAGAATAGTGTATGCGGCGACCGAGTTGCTCTTGCCCGGCGTCAATAC
GGGATAATACCGCGCCACATAGCAGAACTTTAAAAGTGCTCATCATTGGAAAACGTTCTTCGGGGCGAAA
ACTCTCAAGGATCTTACCGCTGTTGAGATCCAGTTCGATGTAACCCACTCGTGCACCCAACTGATCTTCA
GCATCTTTTACTTTCACCAGCGTTTCTGGGTGAGCAAAAACAGGAAGGCAAAATGCCGCAAAAAAGGGAA
TAAGGGCGACACGGAAATGTTGAATACTCATACTCTTCCTTTTTCAATATTATTGAAGCATTTATCAGGG
TTATTGTCTCATGAGCGGATACATATTTGAATGTATTTAGAAAAATAAACAAATAGGGGTTCCGCGCACA
TTTCCCCGAAAAGTGCCACCTGACGTCGACGGATCG
